>Addgene plasmid #166909 | pLKO-Tet-On-AHR-shRNA3 | addgene full sequence | sequence record 331199 | Addgene NGS Result
CCGCCTTTGAGTGAGCTGATACCGCTCGCCGCAGCCGAACGACCGAGCGCAGCGAGTCAGTGAGCGAGGA
AGCGGAAGAGCGCCCAATACGCAAACCGCCTCTCCCCGCGCGTTGGCCGATTCATTAATGCAGCTGGCAC
GACAGGTTTCCCGACTGGAAAGCGGGCAGTGAGCGCAACGCAATTAATGTGAGTTAGCTCACTCATTAGG
CACCCCAGGCTTTACACTTTATGCTTCCGGCTCGTATGTTGTGTGGAATTGTGAGCGGATAACAATTTCA
CACAGGAAACAGCTATGACCATGATTACGCCAAGCGCGCAATTAACCCTCACTAAAGGGAACAAAAGCTG
GAGCTGCAAGCTTAATGTAGTCTTATGCAATACTCTTGTAGTCTTGCAACATGGTAACGATGAGTTAGCA
ACATGCCTTACAAGGAGAGAAAAAGCACCGTGCATGCCGATTGGTGGAAGTAAGGTGGTACGATCGTGCC
TTATTAGGAAGGCAACAGACGGGTCTGACATGGATTGGACGAACCACTGAATTGCCGCATTGCAGAGATA
TTGTATTTAAGTGCCTAGCTCGATACATAAACGGGTCTCTCTGGTTAGACCAGATCTGAGCCTGGGAGCT
CTCTGGCTAACTAGGGAACCCACTGCTTAAGCCTCAATAAAGCTTGCCTTGAGTGCTTCAAGTAGTGTGT
GCCCGTCTGTTGTGTGACTCTGGTAACTAGAGATCCCTCAGACCCTTTTAGTCAGTGTGGAAAATCTCTA
GCAGTGGCGCCCGAACAGGGACTTGAAAGCGAAAGGGAAACCAGAGGAGCTCTCTCGACGCAGGACTCGG
CTTGCTGAAGCGCGCACGGCAAGAGGCGAGGGGCGGCGACTGGTGAGTACGCCAAAAATTTTGACTAGCG
GAGGCTAGAAGGAGAGAGATGGGTGCGAGAGCGTCAGTATTAAGCGGGGGAGAATTAGATCGCGATGGGA
AAAAATTCGGTTAAGGCCAGGGGGAAAGAAAAAATATAAATTAAAACATATAGTATGGGCAAGCAGGGAG
CTAGAACGATTCGCAGTTAATCCTGGCCTGTTAGAAACATCAGAAGGCTGTAGACAAATACTGGGACAGC
TACAACCATCCCTTCAGACAGGATCAGAAGAACTTAGATCATTATATAATACAGTAGCAACCCTCTATTG
TGTGCATCAAAGGATAGAGATAAAAGACACCAAGGAAGCTTTAGACAAGATAGAGGAAGAGCAAAACAAA
AGTAAGACCACCGCACAGCAAGCGGCCGCTGATCTTCAGACCTGGAGGAGGAGATATGAGGGACAATTGG
AGAAGTGAATTATATAAATATAAAGTAGTAAAAATTGAACCATTAGGAGTAGCACCCACCAAGGCAAAGA
GAAGAGTGGTGCAGAGAGAAAAAAGAGCAGTGGGAATAGGAGCTTTGTTCCTTGGGTTCTTGGGAGCAGC
AGGAAGCACTATGGGCGCAGCGTCAATGACGCTGACGGTACAGGCCAGACAATTATTGTCTGGTATAGTG
CAGCAGCAGAACAATTTGCTGAGGGCTATTGAGGCGCAACAGCATCTGTTGCAACTCACAGTCTGGGGCA
TCAAGCAGCTCCAGGCAAGAATCCTGGCTGTGGAAAGATACCTAAAGGATCAACAGCTCCTGGGGATTTG
GGGTTGCTCTGGAAAACTCATTTGCACCACTGCTGTGCCTTGGAATGCTAGTTGGAGTAATAAATCTCTG
GAACAGATTTGGAATCACACGACCTGGATGGAGTGGGACAGAGAAATTAACAATTACACAAGCTTAATAC
ACTCCTTAATTGAAGAATCGCAAAACCAGCAAGAAAAGAATGAACAAGAATTATTGGAATTAGATAAATG
GGCAAGTTTGTGGAATTGGTTTAACATAACAAATTGGCTGTGGTATATAAAATTATTCATAATGATAGTA
GGAGGCTTGGTAGGTTTAAGAATAGTTTTTGCTGTACTTTCTATAGTGAATAGAGTTAGGCAGGGATATT
CACCATTATCGTTTCAGACCCACCTCCCAACCCCGAGGGGACCCGACAGGCCCGAAGGAATAGAAGAAGA
AGGTGGAGAGAGAGACAGAGACAGATCCATTCGATTAGTGAACGGATCTCGACGGTATCGATCACGAGAC
TAGCCTCGAGCGGCCGCAATATTTGCATGTCGCTATGTGTTCTGGGAAATCACCATAAACGTGAAATCCC
TATCAGTGATAGAGACTTATAAGTTCCCTATCAGTGATAGAGACACCGGCGGCATAGAGACCGACTTAAT
CTCGAGATTAAGTCGGTCTCTATGCCGTTTTTAATTCTCGACCTCGAGACAAATGGCAGTATTCATCCAC
AATTTTAAAAGAAAAGGGGGGATTGGGGGGTACAGTGCAGGGGAAAGAATAGTAGACATAATAGCAACAG
ACATACAAACTAAAGAATTACAAAAACAAATTACAAAAATTCAAAATTTTCGGGTTTATTACAGGGACAG
CAGAGATCCACTTTGGCCGCGGCTCGAGGGGGTTGGGGTTGCGCCTTTTCCAAGGCAGCCCTGGGTTTGC
GCAGGGACGCGGCTGCTCTGGGCGTGGTTCCGGGAAACGCAGCGGCGCCGACCCTGGGTCTCGCACATTC
TTCACGTCCGTTCGCAGCGTCACCCGGATCTTCGCCGCTACCCTTGTGGGCCCCCCGGCGACGCTTCCTG
CTCCGCCCCTAAGTCGGGAAGGTTCCTTGCGGTTCGCGGCGTGCCGGACGTGACAAACGGAAGCCGCACG
TCTCACTAGTACCCTCGCAGACGGACAGCGCCAGGGAGCAATGGCAGCGCGCCGACCGCGATGGGCTGTG
GCCAATAGCGGCTGCTCAGCAGGGCGCGCCGAGAGCAGCGGCCGGGAAGGGGCGGTGCGGGAGGCGGGGT
GTGGGGCGGTAGTGTGGGCCCTGTTCCTGCCCGCGCGGTGTTCCGCATTCTGCAAGCCTCCGGAGCGCAC
GTCGGCAGTCGGCTCCCTCGTTGACCGAATCACCGACCTCTCTCCCCAGGGGGATCTGTGAGTTTGGGGA
CCCTTGATTGTTCTTTCTTTTTCGCTATTGTAAAATTCATGTTATATGGAGGGGGCAAAGTTTTCAGGGT
GTTGTTTAGAATGGGAAGATGTCCCTTGTATCACCATGGACCCTCATGATAATTTTGTTTCTTTCACTTT
CTACTCTGTTGACAACCATTGTCTCCTCTTATTTTCTTTTCATTTTCTGTAACTTTTTCGTTAAACTTTA
GCTTGCATTTGTAACGAATTTTTAAATTCACTTTTGTTTATTTGTCAGATTGTAAGTACTTTCTCTAATC
ACTTTTTTTTCAAGGCAATCAGGGTATATTATATTGTACTTCAGCACAGTTTTAGAGAACAATTGTTATA
ATTAAATGATAAGGTAGAATATTTCTGCATATAAATTCTGGCTGGCGTGGAAATATTCTTATTGGTAGAA
ACAACTACATCCTGGTCATCATCCTGCCTTTCTCTTTATGGTTACAATGATATACACTGTTTGAGATGAG
GATAAAATACTCTGAGTCCAAACCGGGCCCCTCTGCTAACCATGTTCATGCCTTCTTCTTTTTCCTACAG
CTCCTGGGCAACGTGCTGGTTATTGTGCTGTCTCATCATTTTGGCAAAGAATTGTAATACGACTCACTAT
AGGGCGAATTGATATGTCTAGATTAGATAAAAGTAAAGTGATTAACAGCGCATTAGAGCTGCTTAATGAG
GTCGGAATCGAAGGTTTAACAACCCGTAAACTCGCCCAGAAGCTAGGTGTAGAGCAGCCTACATTGTATT
GGCATGTAAAAAATAAGCGGGCTTTGCTCGACGCCTTAGCCATTGAGATGTTAGATAGGCACCATACTCA
CTTTTGCCCTTTAGAAGGGGAAAGCTGGCAAGATTTTTTACGTAATAACGCTAAAAGTTTTAGATGTGCT
TTACTAAGTCATCGCGATGGAGCAAAAGTACATTTAGGTACACGGCCTACAGAAAAACAGTATGAAACTC
TCGAAAATCAATTAGCCTTTTTATGCCAACAAGGTTTTTCACTAGAGAATGCATTATATGCACTCAGCGC
TGTGGGGCATTTTACTTTAGGTTGCGTATTGGAAGATCAAGAGCATCAAGTCGCTAAAGAAGAAAGGGAA
ACACCTACTACTGATAGTATGCCGCCATTATTACGACAAGCTATCGAATTATTTGATCACCAAGGTGCAG
AGCCAGCCTTCTTATTCGGCCTTGAATTGATCATATGCGGATTAGAAAAACAACTTAAATGTGAAAGTGG
GTCCGCGTACAGCGGCTCCCGGGAGTTCTAGGGATCTGCCCCTCTCCCTCCCCCCCCCCTAACGTTACTG
GCCGAAGCCGCTTGGAATAAGGCCGGTGTGCGTTTGTCTATATGTTATTTTCCACCATATTGCCGTCTTT
TGGCAATGTGAGGGCCCGGAAACCTGGCCCTGTCTTCTTGACGAGCATTCCTAGGGGTCTTTCCCCTCTC
GCCAAAGGAATGCAAGGTCTGTTGAATGTCGTGAAGGAAGCAGTTCCTCTGGAAGCTTCTTGAAGACAAA
CAACGTCTGTAGCGACCCTTTGCAGGCAGCGGAACCCCCCACCTGGCGACAGGTGCCTCTGCGGCCAAAA
GCCACGTGTATAAGATACACCTGCAAAGGCGGCACAACCCCAGTGCCACGTTGTGAGTTGGATAGTTGTG
GAAAGAGTCAAATGGCTCTCCTCAAGCGTATTCAACAAGGGGCTGAAGGATGCCCAGAAGGTACCCCATT
GTATGGGATCTGATCTGGGGCCTCGGTGCACATGCTTTACATGTGTTTAGTCGAGGTTAAAAAAACGTCT
AGGCCCCCCGAACCACGGGGACGTGGTTTTCCTTTGAAAAACACGATGATAAGGATCCACCGGAGCTTAC
CATGACCGAGTACAAGCCCACGGTGCGCCTCGCCACCCGCGACGACGTCCCCAGGGCCGTACGCACCCTC
GCCGCCGCGTTCGCCGACTACCCCGCCACGCGCCACACCGTCGATCCGGACCGCCACATCGAGCGGGTCA
CCGAGCTGCAAGAACTCTTCCTCACGCGCGTCGGGCTCGACATCGGCAAGGTGTGGGTCGCGGACGACGG
CGCCGCGGTGGCGGTCTGGACCACGCCGGAGAGCGTCGAAGCGGGGGCGGTGTTCGCCGAGATCGGCCCG
CGCATGGCCGAGTTGAGCGGTTCCCGGCTGGCCGCGCAGCAACAGATGGAAGGCCTCCTGGCGCCGCACC
GGCCCAAGGAGCCCGCGTGGTTCCTGGCCACCGTCGGCGTCTCGCCCGACCACCAGGGCAAGGGTCTGGG
CAGCGCCGTCGTGCTCCCCGGAGTGGAGGCGGCCGAGCGCGCCGGGGTGCCCGCCTTCCTGGAGACCTCC
GCGCCCCGCAACCTCCCCTTCTACGAGCGGCTCGGCTTCACCGTCACCGCCGACGTCGAGGTGCCCGAAG
GACCGCGCACCTGGTGCATGACCCGCAAGCCCGGTGCCTGACGCCCGCCCCACGACCCGCAGCGCCCGAC
CGAAAGGAGCGCACGACCCCATGCATCGGTACCTTTAAGACCAATGACTTACAAGGCAGCTGTAGATCTT
AGCCACTTTTTAAAAGAAAAGGGGGGACTGGAAGGGCTAATTCACTCCCAACGAAGACAAGATCTGCTTT
TTGCTTGTACTGGGTCTCTCTGGTTAGACCAGATCTGAGCCTGGGAGCTCTCTGGCTAACTAGGGAACCC
ACTGCTTAAGCCTCAATAAAGCTTGCCTTGAGTGCTTCAAGTAGTGTGTGCCCGTCTGTTGTGTGACTCT
GGTAACTAGAGATCCCTCAGACCCTTTTAGTCAGTGTGGAAAATCTCTAGCAGTAGTAGTTCATGTCATC
TTATTATTCAGTATTTATAACTTGCAAAGAAATGAATATCAGAGAGTGAGAGGAACTTGTTTATTGCAGC
TTATAATGGTTACAAATAAAGCAATAGCATCACAAATTTCACAAATAAAGCATTTTTTTCACTGCATTCT
AGTTGTGGTTTGTCCAAACTCATCAATGTATCTTATCATGTCTGGCTCTAGCTATCCCGCCCCTAACTCC
GCCCATCCCGCCCCTAACTCCGCCCAGTTCCGCCCATTCTCCGCCCCATGGCTGACTAATTTTTTTTATT
TATGCAGAGGCCGAGGCCGCCTCGGCCTCTGAGCTATTCCAGAAGTAGTGAGGAGGCTTTTTTGGAGGCC
TAGGGACGTACCCAATTCGCCCTATAGTGAGTCGTATTACGCGCGCTCACTGGCCGTCGTTTTACAACGT
CGTGACTGGGAAAACCCTGGCGTTACCCAACTTAATCGCCTTGCAGCACATCCCCCTTTCGCCAGCTGGC
GTAATAGCGAAGAGGCCCGCACCGATCGCCCTTCCCAACAGTTGCGCAGCCTGAATGGCGAATGGG
[124 nt withheld, positions 6507-6630]
C
[91 nt withheld, positions 6632-6722]
A
[49 nt withheld, positions 6724-6772]
CCTTTGACGTTGGAGTCCACGTTCTTT
[37 nt withheld, positions 6800-6836]
ACCCTATCTCGGTCTATTCTTTTGATTTATAAGGGATTTTGCCGATTTCGGCCTATTGGTTAAAAAATGA
GCTGATTTAACAAAAATTTAACGCGAATTTTAACAAAATATTAACGCTTACAATTTAGGTGGCACTTTTC
GGGGAAATGTGCGCGGAACCCCTATTTGTTTATTTTTCTAAATACATTCAAATATGTATCCGCTCATGAG
ACAATAACCCTGATAAATGCTTCAATAATATTGAAAAAGGAAGAGTATGAGTATTCAACATTTCCGTGTC
GCCCTTATTCCCTTTTTTGCGGCATTTTGCCTTCCTGTTTTTGCTCACCCAGAAACGCTGGTGAAAGTAA
AAGATGCTGAAGATCAGTTGGGTGCACGAGTGGGTTACATCGAACTGGATCTCAACAGCGGTAAGATCCT
TGAGAGTTTTCGCCCCGAAGAACGTTTTCCAATGATGAGCACTTTTAAAGTTCTGCTATGTGGCGCGGTA
TTATCCCGTATTGACGCCGGGCAAGAGCAACTCGGTCGCCGCATACACTATTCTCAGAATGACTTGGTTG
AGTACTCACCAGTCACAGAAAAGCATCTTACGGATGGCATGACAGTAAGAGAATTATGCAGTGCTGCCAT
AACCATGAGTGATAACACTGCGGCCAACTTACTTCTGACAACGATCGGAGGACCGAAGGAGCTAACCGCT
TTTTTGCACAACATGGGGGATCATGTAACTCGCCTTGATCGTTGGGAACCGGAGCTGAATGAAGCCATAC
CAAACGACGAGCGTGACACCACGATGCCTGTAGCAATGGCAACAACGTTGCGCAAACTATTAACTGGCGA
ACTACTTACTCTAGCTTCCCGGCAACAATTAATAGACTGGATGGAGGCGGATAAAGTTGCAGGACCACTT
CTGCGCTCGGCCCTTCCGGCTGGCTGGTTTATTGCTGATAAATCTGGAGCCGGTGAGCGTGGGTCTCGCG
GTATCATTGCAGCACTGGGGCCAGATGGTAAGCCCTCCCGTATCGTAGTTATCTACACGACGGGGAGTCA
GGCAACTATGGATGAACGAAATAGACAGATCGCTGAGATAGGTGCCTCACTGATTAAGCATTGGTAACTG
TCAGACCAAGTTTACTCATATATACTTTAGATTGATTTAAAACTTCATTTTTAATTTAAAAGGATCTAGG
TGAAGATCCTTTTTGATAATCTCATGACCAAAATCCCTTAACGTGAGTTTTCGTTCCACTGAGCGTCAGA
CCCCGTAGAAAAGATCAAAGGATCTTCTTGAGATCCTTTTTTTCTGCGCGTAATCTGCTGCTTGCAAACA
AAAAAACCACCGCTACCAGCGGTGGTTTGTTTGCCGGATCAAGAGCTACCAACTCTTTTTCCGAAGGTAA
CTGGCTTCAGCAGAGCGCAGATACCAAATACTGTTCTTCTAGTGTAGCCGTAGTTAGGCCACCACTTCAA
GAACTCTGTAGCACCGCCTACATACCTCGCTCTGCTAATCCTGTTACCAGTGGCTGCTGCCAGTGGCGAT
AAGTCGTGTCTTACCGGGTTGGACTCAAGACGATAGTTACCGGATAAGGCGCAGCGGTCGGGCTGAACGG
GGGGTTCGTGCACACAGCCCAGCTTGGAGCGAACGACCTACACCGAACTGAGATACCTACAGCGTGAGCT
ATGAGAAAGCGCCACGCTTCCCGAAGGGAGAAAGGCGGACAGGTATCCGGTAAGCGGCAGGGTCGGAACA
GGAGAGCGCACGAGGGAGCTTCCAGGGGGAAACGCCTGGTATCTTTATAGTCCTGTCGGGTTTCGCCACC
TCTGACTTGAGCGTCGATTTTTGTGATGCTCGTCAGGGGGGCGGAGCCTATGGAAAAACGCCAGCAACGC
GGCCTTTTTACGGTTCCTGGCCTTTTGCTGGCCTTTTGCTCACATGTTCTTTCCTGCGTTATCCCCTGAT
TCTGTGGATAACCGTATTA
Features (pLannotate 1.2.2; 29 found; start..end, strand, type, name):
     80..172     +  CDS            lacI (fragment): lac repressor; lacI; The lac repressor binds to the lac operator to inhibit transcription in E. coli. This inhibition can be relieved by adding lactose or isopropyl-β-D-thiogalactopyranoside (IPTG).
    185..206     +  protein_bind   CAP binding site: CAP binding activates transcription in the presence of cAMP. E. coli catabolite activator protein
    221..251     +  promoter       lac promoter: promoter for the E. coli lac operon
    259..275     +  protein_bind   lac operator: The lac repressor binds to the lac operator to inhibit transcription in E. coli. This inhibition can be relieved by adding lactose or isopropyl-β-D-thiogalactopyranoside (IPTG). lac repressor encoded by lacI
    320..338     +  promoter       T3 promoter: promoter for bacteriophage T3 RNA polymerase
    366..592     +  promoter       RSV promoter: Rous sarcoma virus enhancer/promoter
    593..773     +  LTR            5' LTR (truncated): truncated 5' long terminal repeat (LTR) from HIV-1
    820..945     +  misc_feature   HIV-1 Ψ: packaging signal of human immunodeficiency virus type 1
    929..1292    +  CDS            HIV-1 gag (fragment): gag protein from human immunodeficiency virus 1; gag
   1438..1671    +  misc_feature   RRE: The Rev response element (RRE) of HIV-1 allows for Rev-dependent mRNA export from the nucleus to the cytoplasm.
   2048..2148    +  CDS            Rev (fragment): human immunodeficiency virus 1 (HIV-1) Rev protein; rev; enhances nuclear export of unspliced and incompletely spliced viral mRNAs
   2189..2283    +  promoter       H1-2O2 promoter: doxycycline-inducible variant of the human H1 RNA promoter (Henriksen et al., 2007)
   2383..2500    +  misc_feature   cPPT/CTS: central polypurine tract and central termination sequence of HIV-1
   2549..3059    +  promoter       hPGK promoter: human phosphoglycerate kinase 1 promoter
   3068..3640    +  intron         β-globin intron: intron from rabbit β-globin gene
   3695..3713    +  promoter       T7 promoter: promoter for bacteriophage T7 RNA polymerase
   3724..4344    +  CDS            tetR: TETR2_ECOLX - Experimental evidence at protein level: Swiss-Prot protein existence level 1. TetR is the repressor of the tetracycline resistance element; its N-terminal region forms a helix-turn-helix structure and binds DNA. Binding of tetracycline to TetR reduces the repressor affinity for the tetracycline resistance gene (tetA) promoter operator sites. From Escherichia coli.
   4490..4952    +  misc_feature   IRES: internal ribosome entry site (IRES) of the encephalomyocarditis virus (EMCV)
   4972..5571    +  CDS            PuroR: puromycin N-acetyltransferase; pac from Streptomyces alboniger; confers resistance to puromycin
   5614..5697    +  CDS            nef (fragment): NEF_HV1Z2 - Experimental evidence at protein level: Swiss-Prot protein existence level 1. Extracellular Nef protein targets CD4(+) T-lymphocytes for apoptosis by interacting with CXCR4 surface receptors. From Human immunodeficiency virus type 1 group M subtype D (isolate Z2/CDC-Z34) (HIV-1).
   5699..5932    +  LTR            3' LTR (ΔU3): self-inactivating 3' long terminal repeat (LTR) from HIV-1
   6004..6125    +  polyA_signal   SV40 poly(A) signal: SV40 polyadenylation signal
   6165..6300    +  rep_origin     SV40 ori: SV40 origin of replication
   6321..6339    -  promoter       T7 promoter: promoter for bacteriophage T7 RNA polymerase
   6347..6502    +  CDS            lacZα (fragment): LacZα fragment of β-galactosidase; lacZ fragment
   6507..6935    +  rep_origin     f1 ori (sequence partly withheld): f1 bacteriophage origin of replication; arrow indicates direction of (+) strand synthesis
   6988..7092    +  promoter       AmpR promoter: bla
   7093..7953    +  CDS            AmpR: β-lactamase; bla; confers resistance to ampicillin, carbenicillin, and related antibiotics
   8124..8712    +  rep_origin     ori: high-copy-number ColE1/pMB1/pBR322/pUC origin of replication
