[The description below was written by a language model from this plasmid's Addgene catalogue record and pLannotate feature annotations shown in this document.]
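Description:
pLKO-Tet-On-AHR-shRNA3 is a third-generation-style, self-inactivating HIV-1 lentiviral transfer plasmid built on the pLKO-Tet-On backbone for doxycycline-inducible knockdown of the human aryl hydrocarbon receptor (AHR). In bacteria it is maintained through a high-copy ColE1/pUC-type origin with ampicillin resistance (AmpR), and it also carries an f1 origin and remnants of lac/lacZα cloning-vector sequence. The sequenced record is about 8.8 kb, consistent with the roughly 9 kb total size in the catalogue. The larger figure listed for the empty backbone presumably reflects a stuffer fragment replaced when the shRNA was cloned between the AgeI and EcoRI sites, both of which were destroyed.

The viral genome is transcribed from an RSV promoter fused to a truncated 5' LTR. It contains the Ψ packaging signal with a gag fragment, the RRE for Rev-dependent nuclear export, a cPPT/CTS element, and a ΔU3 3' LTR followed by an SV40 poly(A) signal. The AHR-targeting hairpin is not annotated as a feature, but it would lie just downstream of the H1-2O2 promoter, a tet-operator-bearing variant of the human H1 Pol III promoter.

A second cassette makes the system self-contained. The hPGK promoter, followed by a rabbit β-globin intron, drives TetR, and an EMCV IRES links this to puromycin N-acetyltransferase on the same transcript. Constitutively expressed TetR binds the operators and silences the H1 promoter. Adding doxycycline releases TetR and allows shRNA transcription.

Puromycin selects for stably transduced mammalian cells. The construct is used to produce lentivirus for regulated AHR silencing in human cells, and the associated work concerns the role of AHR in axon regeneration.
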