Addgene plasmid #166909: pLKO-Tet-On-AHR-shRNA3
Purpose: Lentivirus for inducible knockdown of human AHR
Depositing lab: Roland Friedel. Depositing organization: Icahn School of Medicine at Mount Sinai. Publication: Aryl hydrocarbon receptor restricts axon regeneration of DRG neurons in response to injury. Halawani D, Wang Y, Estill M, Sefiani A, Ramakrishnan A, Li J, Ni H, Halperin D, Shen L, Geoffroy CG, Friedel RH, Zou H. bioRxiv [Preprint]. 2024 Sep 14:2023.11.04.565649. doi: 10.1101/2023.11.04.565649. PubMed 37961567.
Backbone
  Vector backbone: pLKO-TET-ON-addgene#21915
  Backbone size w/o insert (bp): 11000
  Total vector size (bp): 9000
  Vector type: Mammalian Expression, Lentiviral
  Selectable markers: Puromycin
Growth in bacteria
  Bacterial resistance: Ampicillin, 100 μg/mL
  Growth temperature: 37°C
  Growth strain: NEB Stable
  Copy number: High Copy
Gene/Insert
  Gene/Insert name: AHR shRNA (alt name: AHR)
  gRNA/shRNA sequence: CGGCATAGAGACCGACTTAAT
  Species: H. sapiens (human)
  Entrez Gene: AHR (a.k.a. RP85, bHLHe76)
  Cloning method: Restriction Enzyme; 5′ cloning site AgeI (destroyed during cloning); 3′ cloning site EcoRI (destroyed during cloning)
  Sequencing primers: 5′ pLKO-seq: ggcagggatattcaccattatcgtttcaga
Terms and licenses: Academic/Nonprofit Terms; Industry Terms: Not Available to Industry
Depositor comments: Please visit https://doi.org/10.1101/2023.11.04.565649 for bioRxiv preprint.
How to cite: pLKO-Tet-On-AHR-shRNA3 was a gift from Roland Friedel (Addgene plasmid # 166909 ; http://n2t.net/addgene:166909 ; RRID:Addgene_166909)
